LOCUS       Exported 3556 bp ds-DNA circular SYN 13-MAY-2021
DEFINITION  Cloning Module.
ACCESSION   .
VERSION     .
KEYWORDS    pUG-248
SOURCE      synthetic DNA construct
  ORGANISM  synthetic DNA construct
REFERENCE   1 (bases 1 to 3556)
  AUTHORS   Kowarschik K, Hoehenwarter W, Marillonnet S, Trujillo M
  TITLE     UbiGate: a synthetic biology toolbox to analyse ubiquitination.
  JOURNAL   New Phytol. 2018 Mar;217(4):1749-1763. doi: 10.1111/nph.14900. Epub
            2017 Nov 30.
  PUBMED    29194629
REFERENCE   2 (bases 1 to 3556)
  AUTHORS   .
  TITLE     Direct Submission
  JOURNAL   Exported May 13, 2021 from SnapGene Server 1.1.58
            http://www.snapgene.com
FEATURES             Location/Qualifiers
     source          1..3556
                     /organism="synthetic DNA construct"
                     /mol_type="other DNA"
     primer_bind     complement(24..42)
                     /label=pBRforEco
                     /note="pBR322 vectors, upsteam of EcoRI site, forward
                     primer"
     promoter        110..214
                     /gene="bla"
                     /label=AmpR promoter
     CDS             434..1225
                     /codon_start=1
                     /gene="aadA"
                     /product="aminoglycoside adenylyltransferase (Murphy,
                     1985)"
                     /label=SmR
                     /note="confers resistance to spectinomycin and
                     streptomycin"
                     /translation="MREAVIAEVSTQLSEVVGVIERHLEPTLLAVHLYGSAVDGGLKPH
                     SDIDLLVTVTVRLDETTRRALINDLLETSASPGESEILRAVEVTIVVHDDIIPWRYPAK
                     RELQFGEWQRNDILAGIFEPATIDIDLAILLTKAREHSVALVGPAAEELFDPVPEQDLF
                     EALNETLTLWNSPPDWAGDERNVVLTLSRIWYSAVTGKIAPKDVAADWAMERLPAQYQP
                     VILEARQAYLGQEEDRLASRADQLEEFVHYVKGEITKVVGK"
     rep_origin      1396..1984
                     /direction=RIGHT
                     /label=ori
                     /note="high-copy-number ColE1/pMB1/pBR322/pUC origin of
                     replication"
     primer_bind     1885..1904
                     /label=pBR322ori-F
                     /note="pBR322 origin, forward primer"
     primer_bind     2138..2155
                     /label=L4440
                     /note="L4440 vector, forward primer"
ORIGIN
        1 gtggctcttc agtggacgaa agggcctcgt gatacgccta tttttatagg ttaatgtcat
       61 gataataatg gtttcttaga cgtcaggtgg cacttttcgg ggaaatgtgc gcggaacccc
      121 tatttgttta tttttctaaa tacattcaaa tatgtatccg ctcatgagac aataaccctg
      181 ataaatgctt caataatatt gaaaaaggaa gagtatgcgc tcacgcaact ggtccagaac
      241 cttgaccgaa cgcagcggtg gtaacggcgc agtggcggtt ttcatggctt gttatgactg
      301 tttttttggg gtacagtcta tgcctcgggc atccaagcag caagcgcgtt acgccgtggg
      361 tcgatgtttg atgttatgga gcagcaacga tgttacgcag cagggcagtc gccctaaaac
      421 aaagttaaac atcatgaggg aagcggtgat cgccgaagta tcgactcaac tatcagaggt
      481 agttggcgtc atcgagcgcc atctcgaacc gacgttgctg gccgtacatt tgtacggctc
      541 cgcagtggat ggcggcctga agccacacag cgatattgat ttgctggtta cggtgaccgt
      601 aaggcttgat gaaacaacgc ggcgagcttt gatcaacgac cttttggaaa cttcggcttc
      661 ccctggagag agcgagattc tccgcgctgt agaagtcacc attgttgtgc acgacgacat
      721 cattccgtgg cgttatccag ctaagcgcga actgcaattt ggagaatggc agcgcaatga
      781 cattcttgca ggtatcttcg agccagccac gatcgacatt gatctggcta tcttgctgac
      841 aaaagcaaga gaacatagcg ttgccttggt aggtccagcg gcggaggaac tctttgatcc
      901 ggttcctgaa caggatctat ttgaggcgct aaatgaaacc ttaacgctat ggaactcgcc
      961 gcccgactgg gctggcgatg agcgaaatgt agtgcttacg ttgtcccgca tttggtacag
     1021 cgcagtaacc ggcaaaatcg cgccgaagga tgtcgctgcc gactgggcaa tggagcgcct
     1081 gccggcccag tatcagcccg tcatacttga agctagacag gcttatcttg gacaagaaga
     1141 agatcgcttg gcctcgcgcg cagatcagtt ggaagaattt gtccattacg taaaaggcga
     1201 gatcaccaag gtagtcggca aataactgtc agaccaagtt tactcatata tactttagat
     1261 tgatttaaaa cttcattttt aatttaaaag gatctaggtg aagatccttt ttgataatct
     1321 catgaccaaa atcccttaac gtgagttttc gttccactga gcgtcagacc ccgtagaaaa
     1381 gatcaaagga tcttcttgag atcctttttt tctgcgcgta atctgctgct tgcaaacaaa
     1441 aaaaccaccg ctaccagcgg tggtttgttt gccggatcaa gagctaccaa ctctttttcc
     1501 gaaggtaact ggcttcagca gagcgcagat accaaatact gtccttctag tgtagccgta
     1561 gttaggccac cacttcaaga actctgtagc accgcctaca tacctcgctc tgctaatcct
     1621 gttaccagtg gctgctgcca gtggcgataa gtcgtgtctt accgggttgg actcaagacg
     1681 atagttaccg gataaggcgc agcggtcggg ctgaacgggg ggttcgtgca cacagcccag
     1741 cttggagcga acgacctaca ccgaactgag atacctacag cgtgagctat gagaaagcgc
     1801 cacgcttccc gaagggagaa aggcggacag gtatccggta agcggcaggg tcggaacagg
     1861 agagcgcacg agggagcttc cagggggaaa cgcctggtat ctttatagtc ctgtcgggtt
     1921 tcgccacctc tgacttgagc gtcgattttt gtgatgctcg tcaggggggc ggagcctatg
     1981 gaaaaacgcc agcaacgcgg cctttttacg gttcctggcc ttttgctggc cttttgctca
     2041 catgttcttt cctgcgttat cccctgattc tgtggataac cgtattaccg cctttgagtg
     2101 agctgatacc gctcgccgca gccgaacgac cgagcgcagc gagtcagtga gcgaggaagc
     2161 ggaagagcgc ccaatacgca aaccgcctct ccccgcgcgt tggccgattc attaatcact
     2221 ctgtggtctc aaatggatca agagatagag attccttcct tcttccttgc tccaatctct
     2281 ctagatatca tgaaagatcc ggtgatagtt tccaccggaa taacctacga ccgagaaagc
     2341 atcgagaagt ggctcttttc cggtaagaaa aactcatgtc cagtcaccaa acaagtcata
     2401 accgaaactg atcttacccc aaaccacact cttcgccgtt tgattcaatc ttggtgtacc
     2461 ctcaacgcat catatggtat agagaggatc ccaactccaa aacctccgat ctgtaaatcg
     2521 gagatcgaaa agcttatcaa agagtcgtca tcttcgcatc taaaccaagt caaatgcctc
     2581 aaacgacttc gtcaaatagt atctgagaat acaaccaaca aacggtgctt agaagccgca
     2641 gaagttccgg agtttttggc aaatatcgta agcaactctg tagatacgta taactctcct
     2701 tcttcttcac tttcttcttc gaatctcaac gacatgtgtc agtcaaacat gttggagaat
     2761 cgatttgatt cttcaagaag cttgatggac gaagccctaa gcgtactcta ccatcttgac
     2821 acatcggaga cagccctcaa gagtctttta aacaacaaga aaggaacaaa tcttgtgaaa
     2881 acgttgacga agattatgca acgtgggatc tacgagtcaa gagcctatgc ggctttgctt
     2941 ctcaagaagc tcctggaagt tgcggatcca atgcagatca tattgttgga acgagaactt
     3001 ttcggtgagg tgattcaaat cttgcacgac cagatctctc acaaggcgac aagatcagca
     3061 atgcaaatct tggtgatcac atgtccatgg ggaaggaata gacacaaggc agtggaaggt
     3121 ggaacaatct cgatgataat cgagctttta atggacgata ctttctcatc agagagaagg
     3181 aattcagaga tggcgatggt ggttcttgat atgttatgtc agtgcgcaga aggaagagct
     3241 gagttcttga atcacggtgc cgctattgcg gttgtgtcta agaagatatt gagggtatca
     3301 caaataacta gtgaaagggc agttagggtt ttgctttcgg ttgggaggtt ctgcgcgaca
     3361 ccctctttgt tgcaggagat gttgcaattg ggagttgtag caaagctgtg tctggtactt
     3421 caagttagct gtggtaacaa gactaaagaa aaggctaaag aattgcttaa gcttcacgct
     3481 agggtttgga gggaatcacc ttgtgtccca agaaatttgt atgattcgta tcctgcttga
     3541 gctttgagac cacgaa
//
