>Addgene plasmid #104709 | pUG-248 | addgene full sequence | sequence record 206291 | Addgene NGS Result
CTCGCCGCAGCCGAACGACCGAGCGCAGCGAGTCAGTGAGCGAGGAAGCGGAAGAGCGCCCAATACGCAA
ACCGCCTCTCCCCGCGCGTTGGCCGATTCATTAATCACTCTGTGGTCTCAAATGGATCAAGAGATAGAGA
TTCCTTCCTTCTTCCTTGCTCCAATCTCTCTAGATATCATGAAAGATCCGGTGATAGTTTCCACCGGAAT
AACCTACGACCGAGAAAGCATCGAGAAGTGGCTCTTTTCCGGTAAGAAAAACTCATGTCCAGTCACCAAA
CAAGTCATAACCGAAACTGATCTTACCCCAAACCACACTCTTCGCCGTTTGATTCAATCTTGGTGTACCC
TCAACGCATCATATGGTATAGAGAGGATCCCAACTCCAAAACCTCCGATCTGTAAATCGGAGATCGAAAA
GCTTATCAAAGAGTCGTCATCTTCGCATCTAAACCAAGTCAAATGCCTCAAACGACTTCGTCAAATAGTA
TCTGAGAATACAACCAACAAACGGTGCTTAGAAGCCGCAGAAGTTCCGGAGTTTTTGGCAAATATCGTAA
GCAACTCTGTAGATACGTATAACTCTCCTTCTTCTTCACTTTCTTCTTCGAATCTCAACGACATGTGTCA
GTCAAACATGTTGGAGAATCGATTTGATTCTTCAAGAAGCTTGATGGACGAAGCCCTAAGCGTACTCTAC
CATCTTGACACATCGGAGACAGCCCTCAAGAGTCTTTTAAACAACAAGAAAGGAACAAATCTTGTGAAAA
CGTTGACGAAGATTATGCAACGTGGGATCTACGAGTCAAGAGCCTATGCGGCTTTGCTTCTCAAGAAGCT
CCTGGAAGTTGCGGATCCAATGCAGATCATATTGTTGGAACGAGAACTTTTCGGTGAGGTGATTCAAATC
TTGCACGACCAGATCTCTCACAAGGCGACAAGATCAGCAATGCAAATCTTGGTGATCACATGTCCATGGG
GAAGGAATAGACACAAGGCAGTGGAAGGTGGAACAATCTCGATGATAATCGAGCTTTTAATGGACGATAC
TTTCTCATCAGAGAGAAGGAATTCAGAGATGGCGATGGTGGTTCTTGATATGTTATGTCAGTGCGCAGAA
GGAAGAGCTGAGTTCTTGAATCACGGTGCCGCTATTGCGGTTGTGTCTAAGAAGATATTGAGGGTATCAC
AAATAACTAGTGAAAGGGCAGTTAGGGTTTTGCTTTCGGTTGGGAGGTTCTGCGCGACACCCTCTTTGTT
GCAGGAGATGTTGCAATTGGGAGTTGTAGCAAAGCTGTGTCTGGTACTTCAAGTTAGCTGTGGTAACAAG
ACTAAAGAAAAGGCTAAAGAATTGCTTAAGCTTCACGCTAGGGTTTGGAGGGAATCACCTTGTGTCCCAA
GAAATTTGTATGATTCGTATCCTGCTTGAGCTTTGAGACCACGAAGTGGCTCTTCAGTGGACGAAAGGGC
CTCGTGATACGCCTATTTTTATAGGTTAATGTCATGATAATAATGGTTTCTTAGACGTCAGGTGGCACTT
TTCGGGGAAATGTGCGCGGAACCCCTATTTGTTTATTTTTCTAAATACATTCAAATATGTATCCGCTCAT
GAGACAATAACCCTGATAAATGCTTCAATAATATTGAAAAAGGAAGAGTATGCGCTCACGCAACTGGTCC
AGAACCTTGACCGAACGCAGCGGTGGTAACGGCGCAGTGGCGGTTTTCATGGCTTGTTATGACTGTTTTT
TTTTGGGGTACAGTCTATGCCTCGGGCATCCAAGCAGCAAGCGCGTTACGCCGTGGGTCGATGTTTGATG
TTATGGAGCAGCAACGATGTTACGCAGCAGGGCAGTCGCCCTAAAACAAAGTTAAACATCATGAGGGAAG
CGGTGATCGCCGAAGTATCGACTCAACTATCAGAGGTAGTTGGCGTCATCGAGCGCCATCTCGAACCGAC
GTTGCTGGCCGTACATTTGTACGGCTCCGCAGTGGATGGCGGCCTGAAGCCACACAGCGATATTGATTTG
CTGGTTACGGTGACCGTAAGGCTTGATGAAACAACGCGGCGAGCTTTGATCAACGACCTTTTGGAAACTT
CGGCTTCCCCTGGAGAGAGCGAGATTCTCCGCGCTGTAGAAGTCACCATTGTTGTGCACGACGACATCAT
TCCGTGGCGTTATCCAGCTAAGCGCGAACTGCAATTTGGAGAATGGCAGCGCAATGACATTCTTGCAGGT
ATCTTCGAGCCAGCCACGATCGACATTGATCTGGCTATCTTGCTGACAAAAGCAAGAGAACATAGCGTTG
CCTTGGTAGGTCCAGCGGCGGAGGAACTCTTTGATCCGGTTCCTGAACAGGATCTATTTGAGGCGCTAAA
TGAAACCTTAACGCTATGGAACTCGCCGCCCGACTGGGCTGGCGATGAGCGAAATGTAGTGCTTACGTTG
TCCCGCATTTGGTACAGCGCAGTAACCGGCAAAATCGCGCCGAAGGATGTCGCTGCCGACTGGGCAATGG
AGCGCCTGCCGGCCCAGTATCAGCCCGTCATACTTGAAGCTAGACAGGCTTATCTTGGACAAGAAGAAGA
TCGCTTGGCCTCGCGCGCAGATCAGTTGGAAGAATTTGTCCATTACGTAAAAGGCGAGATCACCAAGGTA
GTCGGCAAATAACTGTCAGACCAAGTTTACTCATATATACTTTAGATTGATTTAAAACTTCATTTTTAAT
TTAAAAGGATCTAGGTGAAGATCCTTTTTGATAATCTCATGACCAAAATCCCTTAACGTGAGTTTTCGTT
CCACTGAGCGTCAGACCCCGTAGAAAAGATCAAAGGATCTTCTTGAGATCCTTTTTTTCTGCGCGTAATC
TGCTGCTTGCAAACAAAAAAACCACCGCTACCAGCGGTGGTTTGTTTGCCGGATCAAGAGCTACCAACTC
TTTTTCCGAAGGTAACTGGCTTCAGCAGAGCGCAGATACCAAATACTGTTCTTCTAGTGTAGCCGTAGTT
AGGCCACCACTTCAAGAACTCTGTAGCACCGCCTACATACCTCGCTCTGCTAATCCTGTTACCAGTGGCT
GCTGCCAGTGGCGATAAGTCGTGTCTTACCGGGTTGGACTCAAGACGATAGTTACCGGATAAGGCGCAGC
GGTCGGGCTGAACGGGGGGTTCGTGCACACAGCCCAGCTTGGAGCGAACGACCTACACCGAACTGAGATA
CCTACAGCGTGAGCTATGAGAAAGCGCCACGCTTCCCGAAGGGAGAAAGGCGGACAGGTATCCGGTAAGC
GGCAGGGTCGGAACAGGAGAGCGCACGAGGGAGCTTCCAGGGGGAAACGCCTGGTATCTTTATAGTCCTG
TCGGGTTTCGCCACCTCTGACTTGAGCGTCGATTTTTGTGATGCTCGTCAGGGGGGCGGAGCCTATGGAA
AAACGCCAGCAACGCGGCCTTTTTACGGTTCCTGGCCTTTTGCTGGCCTTTTGCTCACATGTTCTTTCCT
GCGTTATCCCCTGATTCTGTGGATAACCGTATTACCGCCTTTGAGTGAGCTGATACCG
Features (pLannotate 1.2.2; 8 found; start..end, strand, type, name):
      1..54      +  rep_origin     RSF ori (fragment): Plasmids containing the RSF 1030 origin of replication can be propagated in E. coli cells that contain additional plasmids with compatible origins.
     56..105     +  CDS            lacI (fragment): lac repressor; lacI; The lac repressor binds to the lac operator to inhibit transcription in E. coli. This inhibition can be relieved by adding lactose or isopropyl-β-D-thiogalactopyranoside (IPTG).
    122..1426    +  CDS            PUB22: PUB22_ARATH - Experimental evidence at protein level: Swiss-Prot protein existence level 1. E3 ubiquitin-protein ligase that negatively regulates water stress response. May control in coordination with PUB23 a drought signaling pathway by ubiquitinating cytosolic RPN12a. Acts as negative regulator of the immunity triggered by the pathogen-associated molecular patterns (PAMPs), in association with PUB23 and PUB24. Regulates EXO70B2 ubiquitination and degradation via the 26S proteasome to attenuate PAMP-induced signaling (PubMed:23170036). From Arabidopsis thaliana (Mouse-ear cress).
   1555..1659    +  promoter       AmpR promoter: bla
   1650..1730    -  CDS            int (fragment): INT2_ECOLX - Protein inferred from homology: Swiss-Prot protein existence level 3. Putative integrase believed to be involved in the insertion of antibiotic resistance genes into plasmids and transposons. From Escherichia coli.
   1818..1874    +  CDS            GmR (fragment): gentamycin acetyltransferase; aacC1; confers resistance to gentamycin
   1881..2669    +  CDS            aadA: S3AD_ECOLX - Experimental evidence at protein level: Swiss-Prot protein existence level 1. Mediates bacterial resistance to the antibiotics streptomycin and spectinomycin. From Escherichia coli.
   2843..3431    +  rep_origin     ori: high-copy-number ColE1/pMB1/pBR322/pUC origin of replication
