[The description below was written by a language model from this plasmid's Addgene catalogue record, the feature table of its GenBank file and pLannotate feature annotations shown in this document.]
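Description:
pUG-248 is a Level 0 cloning module from the UbiGate toolbox, a Golden Gate/modular cloning system for reconstituting and analysing ubiquitination. It is built on the small pICH41308 backbone and is maintained in E. coli at high copy through a ColE1/pUC-type origin. Selection is with spectinomycin, provided by an aadA aminoglycoside adenylyltransferase gene (which also confers streptomycin resistance) lying downstream of an AmpR (bla) promoter. The full plasmid is about 3.56 kb. The short hits to RSF ori, lacI, an integrase and a gentamicin resistance gene in the automated annotation are small fragments, most likely remnants of backbone or resistance-cassette construction rather than functional elements.

The payload is the coding sequence of Arabidopsis thaliana PUB22 (AT3G52450, plant U-box 22), an E3 ubiquitin ligase annotated as a negative regulator of drought responses and of PAMP-triggered immunity, acting in part through ubiquitination and proteasomal degradation of EXO70B2. This version carries a C13A substitution, and internal BpiI and BsaI recognition sites have been removed by point mutation so that the sequence is compatible with type IIS assembly. The record does not state the functional consequence of C13A. The insert was introduced through BpiI sites that were destroyed during cloning.

No promoter, tag or terminator for expressing PUB22 is annotated, as expected for a parts-level module. According to the depositor, the insert is released with BsaI and moved into a Level 1 vector, where it would be combined with other parts into an expression unit. The GenBank feature table annotates only backbone elements. The PUB22 open reading frame is identified only in the sequence-derived annotation.
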