Addgene plasmid #104709: pUG-248
Purpose: Cloning Module
Depositing lab: Marco Trujillo. Depositing organization: Leibniz Institute of Plant Biochemistry (IPB). Publication: UbiGate: a synthetic biology toolbox to analyse ubiquitination. Kowarschik K, Hoehenwarter W, Marillonnet S, Trujillo M. New Phytol. 2018 Mar;217(4):1749-1763. doi: 10.1111/nph.14900. Epub 2017 Nov 30. PubMed 29194629.
Backbone
  Vector backbone: pICH41308
  Backbone manufacturer: self-made
  Backbone size w/o insert (bp): 2251
  Vector type: Synthetic Biology
Growth in bacteria
  Bacterial resistance: Spectinomycin, 50 μg/mL
  Growth temperature: 37°C
  Growth strain: DH5alpha
  Copy number: High Copy
Gene/Insert
  Gene/Insert name: PUB22 C13A (alt name: AT3G52450)
  Species: A. thaliana (mustard weed)
  Insert size (bp): 1313
  Mutation: C13A, BpiI/BsaI sites removed by point-mutation
  Entrez Gene: PUB22 (a.k.a. AT3G52450, AtPUB22, plant U-box 22)
  Cloning method: Restriction Enzyme; 5′ cloning site BpiI (destroyed during cloning); 3′ cloning site BpiI (destroyed during cloning)
  Sequencing primers: 5′ moclof, agcgaggaagcggaagagcg; 3′ moclor, gccacctgacgtctaagaaacc
Terms and licenses: Academic/Nonprofit Terms; Industry Terms: Not Available to Industry
Depositor comments: release insert with BsaI and clone to Level 1 cloning vector
How to cite: pUG-248 was a gift from Marco Trujillo (Addgene plasmid # 104709 ; http://n2t.net/addgene:104709 ; RRID:Addgene_104709)
